>Addgene plasmid #53053 | pSP64-hERG1a Y652A | depositor full sequence | sequence record 82518 | pSP64-hERG1a Y652A sequence 6497 bps
GAATACAAGCTTCTCAGGATGCCGGTGCGGAGGGGCCACGTCGCGCCGCAGAACACCTTCCTGGACACCA
TCATCCGCAAGTTTGAGGGCCAGAGCCGTAAGTTCATCATCGCCAACGCTCGGGTGGAGAACTGCGCCGT
CATCTACTGCAACGACGGCTTCTGCGAGCTGTGCGGCTACTCGCGGGCCGAGGTGATGCAGCGACCCTGC
ACCTGCGACTTCCTGCACGGGCCGCGCACGCAGCGCCGCGCTGCCGCGCAGATCGCGCAGGCACTGCTGG
GCGCCGAGGAGCGCAAAGTGGAAATCGCCTTCTACCGGAAAGATGGGAGCTGCTTCCTATGTCTGGTGGA
TGTGGTGCCCGTGAAGAACGAGGATGGGGCTGTCATCATGTTCATCCTCAATTTCGAGGTGGTGATGGAG
AAGGACATGGTGGGGTCCCCGGCTCATGACACCAACCACCGGGGCCCCCCCACCAGCTGGCTGGCCCCAG
GCCGCGCCAAGACCTTCCGCCTGAAGCTGCCCGCGCTGCTGGCGCTGACGGCCCGGGAGTCGTCGGTGCG
GTCGGGCGGCGCGGGCGGCGCGGGCGCCCCGGGGGCCGTGGTGGTGGACGTGGACCTGACGCCCGCGGCA
CCCAGCAGCGAGTCGCTGGCCCTGGACGAAGTGACAGCCATGGACAACCACGTGGCAGGGCTCGGGCCCG
CGGAGGAGCGGCGTGCGCTGGTGGGTCCCGGCTCTCCGCCCCGCAGCGCGCCCGGCCAGCTCCCATCGCC
CCGGGCGCACAGCCTCAACCCCGACGCCTCGGGCTCCAGCTGCAGCCTGGCCCGGACGCGCTCCCGAGAA
AGCTGCGCCAGCGTGCGCCGCGCCTCGTCGGCCGACGACATCGAGGCCATGCGCGCCGGGGTGCTGCCCC
CGCCACCGCGCCACGCCAGCACCGGGGCCATGCACCCACTGCGCAGCGGCTTGCTCAACTCCACCTCGGA
CTCCGACCTCGTGCGCTACCGCACCATTAGCAAGATTCCCCAAATCACCCTCAACTTTGTGGACCTCAAG
GGCGACCCCTTCTTGGCTTCGCCCACCAGTGACCGTGAGATCATAGCACCTAAGATAAAGGAGCGAACCC
ACAATGTCACTGAGAAGGTCACCCAGGTCCTGTCCCTGGGCGCCGACGTGCTGCCTGAGTACAAGCTGCA
GGCACCGCGCATCCACCGCTGGACCATCCTGCATTACAGCCCCTTCAAGGCCGTGTGGGACTGGCTCATC
CTGCTGCTGGTCATCTACACGGCTGTCTTCACACCCTACTCGGCTGCCTTCCTGCTGAAGGAGACGGAAG
AAGGCCCGCCTGCTACCGAGTGTGGCTACGCCTGCCAGCCGCTGGCTGTGGTGGACCTCATCGTGGACAT
CATGTTCATTGTGGACATCCTCATCAACTTCCGCACCACCTACGTCAATGCCAACGAGGAGGTGGTCAGC
CACCCCGGCCGCATCGCCGTCCACTACTTCAAGGGCTGGTTCCTCATCGACATGGTGGCCGCCATCCCCT
TCGACCTGCTCATCTTCGGCTCTGGCTCTGAGGAGCTGATCGGGCTGCTGAAGACTGCGCGGCTGCTGCG
GCTGGTGCGCGTGGCGCGGAAGCTGGATCGCTACTCAGAGTACGGCGCGGCCGTGCTGTTCTTGCTCATG
TGCACCTTTGCGCTCATCGCGCACTGGCTAGCCTGCATCTGGTACGCCATCGGCAACATGGAGCAGCCAC
ACATGGACTCACGCATCGGCTGGCTGCACAACCTGGGCGACCAGATAGGCAAACCCTACAACAGCAGCGG
CCTGGGCGGCCCCTCCATCAAGGACAAGTATGTGACGGCGCTCTACTTCACCTTCAGCAGCCTCACCAGT
GTGGGCTTCGGCAACGTCTCTCCCAACACCAACTCAGAGAAGATCTTCTCCATCTGCGTCATGCTCATTG
GCTCCCTCATGGCTGCTAGCATCTTCGGCAACGTGTCGGCCATCATCCAGCGGCTGTACTCGGGCACAGC
CCGCTACCACACACAGATGCTGCGGGTGCGGGAGTTCATCCGCTTCCACCAGATCCCCAATCCCCTGCGC
CAGCGCCTCGAGGAGTACTTCCAGCACGCCTGGTCCTACACCAACGGCATCGACATGAACGCGGTGCTGA
AGGGCTTCCCTGAGTGCCTGCAGGCTGACATCTGCCTGCACCTGAACCGCTCACTGCTGCAGCACTGCAA
ACCCTTCCGAGGGGCCACCAAGGGCTGCCTTCGGGCCCTGGCCATGAAGTTCAAGACCACACATGCACCG
CCAGGGGACACACTGGTGCATGCTGGGGACCTGCTCACCGCCCTGTACTTCATCTCCCGGGGCTCCATCG
AGATCCTGCGGGGCGACGTCGTCGTGGCCATCCTGGGGAAGAATGACATCTTTGGGGAGCCTCTGAACCT
GTATGCAAGGCCTGGCAAGTCGAACGGGGATGTGCGGGCCCTCACCTACTGTGACCTACACAAGATCCAT
CGGGACGACCTGCTGGAGGTGCTGGACATGTACCCTGAGTTCTCCGACCACTTCTGGTCCAGCCTGGAGA
TCACCTTCAACCTGCGAGATACCAACATGATCCCGGGCTCCCCCGGCAGTACGGAGTTAGAGGGTGGCTT
CAGTCGGCAACGCAAGCGCAAGTTGTCCTTCCGCAGGCGCACGGACAAGGACACGGAGCAGCCAGGGGAG
GTGTCGGCCTTGGGGCCGGGCCGGGCGGGGGCAGGGCCGAGTAGCCGGGGCCGGCCGGGGGGGCCGTGGG
GGGAGAGCCCGTCCAGTGGCCCCTCCAGCCCTGAGAGCAGTGAGGATGAGGGCCCAGGCCGCAGCTCCAG
CCCCCTCCGCCTGGTGCCCTTCTCCAGCCCCAGGCCCCCCGGAGAGCCGCCGGGTGGGGAGCCCCTGATG
GAGGACTGCGAGAAGAGCAGCGACACTTGCAACCCCCTGTCAGGCGCCTTCTCAGGAGTGTCCAACATTT
TCAGCTTCTGGGGGGACAGTCGGGGCCGCCAGTACCAGGAGCTCCCTCGATGCCCCGCCCCCACCCCCAG
CCTCCTCAACATCCCCCTCTCCAGCCCGGGTCGGCGGCCCCGGGGCGACGTGGAGAGCAGGCTGGATGCC
CTCCAGCGCCAGCTCAACAGGCTGGAGACCCGGCTGAGTGCAGACATGGCCACTGTCCTGCAGCTGCTAC
AGAGGCAGATGACGCTGGTCCCGCCCGCCTACAGTGCTGTGACCACCCCGGGGCCTGGCCCCACTTCCAC
ATCCCCGCTGTTGCCCGTCAGCCCCCTCCCCACCCTCACCTTGGACTCGCTTTCTCAGGTTTCCCAGTTC
ATGGCGTGTGAGGAGCTGCCCCCGGGGGCCCCAGAGCTTCCCCAAGAAGGCCCCACACGACGCCTCTCCC
TACCGGGCCAGCTGGGGGCCCTCACCTCCCAGCCCCTGCACAGACACGGCTCGGACCCGGGCAGTTAGTG
GGGCTGCCCAGTGTGGACACGTGGCTCACCCGGATCCCCGGGCGAGCTCGAATTCGTAATCATGGTCATA
GCTGTTTCCTGTGTGAAATTGTTATCCGCTCACAATTCCACACAACATACGAGCCGGAAGCATAAAGTGT
AAAGCCTGGGGTGCCTAATGAGTGAGCTAACTCACATTAATTGCGTTGCGCTCACTGCCCGCTTTCCAGT
CGGGAAACCTGTCGTGCCAGCTGCATTAATGAATCGGCCAACGCGCGGGGAGAGGCGGTTTGCGTATTGG
GCGCTCTTCCGCTTCCTCGCTCACTGACTCGCTGCGCTCGGTCGTTCGGCTGCGGCGAGCGGTATCAGCT
CACTCAAAGGCGGTAATACGGTTATCCACAGAATCAGGGGATAACGCAGGAAAGAACATGTGAGCAAAAG
GCCAGCAAAAGGCCAGGAACCGTAAAAAGGCCGCGTTGCTGGCGTTTTTCCATAGGCTCCGCCCCCCTGA
CGAGCATCACAAAAATCGACGCTCAAGTCAGAGGTGGCGAAACCCGACAGGACTATAAAGATACCAGGCG
TTTCCCCCTGGAAGCTCCCTCGTGCGCTCTCCTGTTCCGACCCTGCCGCTTACCGGATACCTGTCCGCCT
TTCTCCCTTCGGGAAGCGTGGCGCTTTCTCATAGCTCACGCTGTAGGTATCTCAGTTCGGTGTAGGTCGT
TCGCTCCAAGCTGGGCTGTGTGCACGAACCCCCCGTTCAGCCCGACCGCTGCGCCTTATCCGGTAACTAT
CGTCTTGAGTCCAACCCGGTAAGACACGACTTATCGCCACTGGCAGCAGCCACTGGTAACAGGATTAGCA
GAGCGAGGTATGTAGGCGGTGCTACAGAGTTCTTGAAGTGGTGGCCTAACTACGGCTACACTAGAAGGAC
AGTATTTGGTATCTGCGCTCTGCTGAAGCCAGTTACCTTCGGAAAAAGAGTTGGTAGCTCTTGATCCGGC
AAACAAACCACCGCTGGTAGCGGTGGTTTTTTTGTTTGCAAGCAGCAGATTACGCGCAGAAAAAAAGGAT
CTCAAGAAGATCCTTTGATCTTTTCTACGGGGTCTGACGCTCAGTGGAACGAAAACTCACGTTAAGGGAT
TTTGGTCATGAGATTATCAAAAAGGATCTTCACCTAGATCCTTTTAAATTAAAAATGAAGTTTTAAATCA
ATCTAAAGTATATATGAGTAAACTTGGTCTGACAGTTACCAATGCTTAATCAGTGAGGCACCTATCTCAG
CGATCTGTCTATTTCGTTCATCCATAGTTGCCTGACTCCCCGTCGTGTAGATAACTACGATACGGGAGGG
CTTACCATCTGGCCCCAGTGCTGCAATGATACCGCGAGACCCACGCTCACCGGCTCCAGATTTATCAGCA
ATAAACCAGCCAGCCGGAAGGGCCGAGCGCAGAAGTGGTCCTGCAACTTTATCCGCCTCCATCCAGTCTA
TTAATTGTTGCCGGGAAGCTAGAGTAAGTAGTTCGCCAGTTAATAGTTTGCGCAACGTTGTTGCCATTGC
TACAGGCATCGTGGTGTCACGCTCGTCGTTTGGTATGGCTTCATTCAGCTCCGGTTCCCAACGATCAAGG
CGAGTTACATGATCCCCCATGTTGTGCAAAAAAGCGGTTAGCTCCTTCGGTCCTCCGATCGTTGTCAGAA
GTAAGTTGGCCGCAGTGTTATCACTCATGGTTATGGCAGCACTGCATAATTCTCTTACTGTCATGCCATC
CGTAAGATGCTTTTCTGTGACTGGTGAGTACTCAACCAAGTCATTCTGAGAATAGTGTATGCGGCGACCG
AGTTGCTCTTGCCCGGCGTCAATACGGGATAATACCGCGCCACATAGCAGAACTTTAAAAGTGCTCATCA
TTGGAAAACGTTCTTCGGGGCGAAAACTCTCAAGGATCTTACCGCTGTTGAGATCCAGTTCGATGTAACC
CACTCGTGCACCCAACTGATCTTCAGCATCTTTTACTTTCACCAGCGTTTCTGGGTGAGCAAAAACAGGA
AGGCAAAATGCCGCAAAAAAGGGAATAAGGGCGACACGGAAATGTTGAATACTCATACTCTTCCTTTTTC
AATATTATTGAAGCATTTATCAGGGTTATTGTCTCATGAGCGGATACATATTTGAATGTATTTAGAAAAA
TAAACAAATAGGGGTTCCGCGCACATTTCCCCGAAAAGTGCCACCTGACGTCTAAGAAACCATTATTATC
ATGACATTAACCTATAAAAATAGGCGTATCACGAGGCCCTTTCGTCTCGCGCGTTTCGGTGATGACGGTG
AAAACCTCTGACACATGCAGCTCCCGGAGACGGTCACAGCTTGTCTGTAAGCGGATGCCGGGAGCAGACA
AGCCCGTCAGGGCGCGTCAGCGGGTGTTGGCGGGTGTCGGGGCTGGCTTAACTATGCGGCATCAGAGCAG
ATTGTACTGAGAGTGCACCATATCGACGCTCTCCCTTATGCGACTCCTGCATTAGGAAGCAGCCCAGTAG
TAGGTTGAGGCCGTTGAGCACCGCCGCCGCAAGGAATGGTGCATGCAAGGAGATGGCGCCCAACAGTCCC
CCGGCCACGGGGCCTGCCACCATACCCACGCCGAAACAAGCGCTCATGAGCCCGAAGTGGCGAGCCCGAT
CTTCCCCATCGGTGATGTCGGCGATATAGGCGCCAGCAACCGCACCTGTGGCGCCGGTGATGCCGGCCAC
GATGCGTCCGGCGTAGAGGATCTGGCTAGCGATGACCCTGCTGATTGGTTCGCTGACCATTTCCGGGGTG
CGGAACGGCGTTACCAGAAACTCAGAAGGTTCGTCCAACCAAACCGACTCTGACGGCAGTTTACGAGAGA
GATGATAGGGTCTGCTTCAGTAAGCCAGATGCTACACAATTAGGCTTGTACATATTGTCGTTAGAACGCG
GCTACAATTAATACATAACCTTATGTATCATACACATACGATTTAGGTGACACTATA
Features (pLannotate 1.2.2; 12 found; start..end, strand, type, name):
     19..3495    +  CDS            KCNH2: KCNH2_HUMAN - Also known as ERG, ERG1, HERG. Experimental evidence at protein level: Swiss-Prot protein existence level 1. [Isoform B-USO]: Has no channel activity by itself, but modulates channel characteristics by forming heterotetramers with other isoforms which are retained intracellularly and undergo ubiquitin- dependent degradation. From Homo sapiens (Human).
   3589..3605    -  protein_bind   lac operator: The lac repressor binds to the lac operator to inhibit transcription in E. coli. This inhibition can be relieved by adding lactose or isopropyl-β-D-thiogalactopyranoside (IPTG). lac repressor encoded by lacI
   3613..3643    -  promoter       lac promoter: promoter for the E. coli lac operon
   3658..3679    -  protein_bind   CAP binding site: CAP binding activates transcription in the presence of cAMP. E. coli catabolite activator protein
   3692..3784    -  CDS            lacI (fragment): lac repressor; lacI; The lac repressor binds to the lac operator to inhibit transcription in E. coli. This inhibition can be relieved by adding lactose or isopropyl-β-D-thiogalactopyranoside (IPTG).
   3967..4555    -  rep_origin     ori: high-copy-number ColE1/pMB1/pBR322/pUC origin of replication
   4726..5586    -  CDS            AmpR: β-lactamase; bla; confers resistance to ampicillin, carbenicillin, and related antibiotics
   5587..5691    -  promoter       AmpR promoter: bla
   5786..5821    +  CDS            rop (fragment): Rop protein, which maintains plasmids at low copy number; rop
   5923..5973    +  misc_feature   bom (fragment): basis of mobility region from pBR322
   5973..6252    -  CDS            TcR (fragment): tetracycline efflux protein; tet; confers resistance to tetracycline
   6481..2       +  promoter       SP6 promoter (across the origin): promoter for bacteriophage SP6 RNA polymerase
