[The description below was written by a language model from this plasmid's Addgene catalogue record and pLannotate feature annotations shown in this document.]
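Description:
pSP64-hERG1a Y652A is an in vitro transcription plasmid built on the Promega pSP64 backbone and catalogued as a Xenopus oocyte expression vector. At about 6.5 kb in total, it is maintained in E. coli through a high-copy ColE1/pUC-type origin and selected with ampicillin via the β-lactamase gene and its native promoter. The feature table also picks up backbone remnants that have no functional role here: a lac promoter/operator and CAP site with a small lacI fragment, plus short fragments of rop, bom and the tetracycline resistance gene inherited from pBR322-type ancestry.

The payload is a roughly 3.5 kb human KCNH2 cDNA (hERG1a, Kv11.1), encoding the pore-forming alpha subunit of the hERG voltage-gated potassium channel, cloned between HindIII and BamHI sites that both remain intact. The coding sequence carries a tyrosine-to-alanine substitution at position 652. It lies immediately downstream of a bacteriophage SP6 promoter, which spans the numbering origin of the circular sequence. No eukaryotic promoter is annotated, so expression depends on SP6 RNA polymerase producing cRNA from the plasmid template, which is then introduced into oocytes, where the channel is translated and can be studied. No epitope tags or reporters are annotated.

According to the record, the construct serves to express the Y652A mutant channel in Xenopus oocytes, and the associated publication concerns the structural basis of drug-induced long QT syndrome. This suggests use in comparing mutant with wild-type channel behaviour, including drug sensitivity, although the record does not detail the specific experiments.
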