Addgene plasmid #53053: pSP64-hERG1a Y652A
Purpose: Expresses alpha subunit of Y652A hERG1a K channel in Xenopus oocytes
Depositing lab: Michael Sanguinetti. Depositing organization: University of Utah. Publication: A structural basis for drug-induced long QT syndrome. Mitcheson JS, Chen J, Lin M, Culberson C, Sanguinetti MC. Proc Natl Acad Sci U S A. 2000 Oct 24;97(22):12329-33. 10.1073/pnas.210244497 PubMed 11005845.
Backbone
  Vector backbone: pSP64
  Backbone manufacturer: Promega
  Backbone size w/o insert (bp): 3017
  Total vector size (bp): 6497
  Vector type: Xenopus Oocyte Expression
Growth in bacteria
  Bacterial resistance: Ampicillin, 100 μg/mL
  Growth temperature: 37°C
  Growth strain: XL1 Blue
  Copy number: High Copy
Gene/Insert
  Gene/Insert name: Potassium voltage-gated channel subfamily H member 2 (alt name: ERG1, HERG, LQT2, HERG1, Kv11.1, KCNH2)
  Species: H. sapiens (human)
  Insert size (bp): 3480
  Mutation: changed Tyrosine 652 to Alanine
  Entrez Gene: KCNH2 (a.k.a. ERG-1, ERG1, H-ERG, HERG, HERG1, Kv11.1, LQT2, SQT1)
  Promoter: SP6
  Cloning method: Restriction Enzyme; 5′ cloning site HindIII (not destroyed); 3′ cloning site BamHI (not destroyed)
  Sequencing primers: 5′ SP6
Terms and licenses: Academic/Nonprofit Terms; Industry Terms: Not Available to Industry
How to cite: pSP64-hERG1a Y652A was a gift from Michael Sanguinetti (Addgene plasmid # 53053 ; http://n2t.net/addgene:53053 ; RRID:Addgene_53053)
