>Addgene plasmid #53053 | pSP64-hERG1a Y652A | addgene partial sequence | sequence record 85611 | SP6 5'-ATTTAGGTGACACTATAG-3'
GCGGAGGGGCCACGTCGCGCCGCAGAACACCTTCCTGGACACCATCATCCGCAAGTTTGAGGGCCAGAGC
CGTAAGTTCATCATCGCCAACGCTCGGGTGGAGAACTGCGCCGTCATCTACTGCAACGACGGCTTCTGCG
AGCTGTGCGGCTACTCGCGGGCCGAGGTGATGCAGCGACCCTGCACCTGCGACTTCCTGCACGGGCCGCG
CACGCAGCGCCGCGCTGCCGCGCAGATCGCGCAGGCACTGCTGGGCGCCGAGGAGCGCAAAGTGGAAATC
GCCTTCTACCGGAAAGATGGGAGCTGCTTCCTATGTCTGGTGGATGTGGTGCCCGTGAAGAACGAGGATG
GGGCTGTCATCATGTTCATCCTCAATTTCGAGGTGGTGATGGAGAAGGACATGGTGGGGTCCCCGGCTCA
TGACACCAACCACCGGGGCCCCCCCACCAGCTGGCTGGCCCCAGGCCGCGCCAAGACCTTCCGCCTGAAG
CTGCCCGCGCTGCTGGCGCTGACGGCCCGGGAGTCGTCGGTGCGGTCGGGCGGCGCGGGCGGCGCGGGCG
CCCCGGGGGCCGTGGTGGTGGACGTGGACCTGACGCCCGCGGCACCCAGCAGCGAGTCGCTGGCCCTGGA
CGAAGTGACAGCCATGGACAACCACGTGGCAGGGCTCGGGCCCGCGGAGGAGCGGCGTGCGCTGGTGGGT
CCCGGCTCTCCGCCCCGCAGCGCGCCCGGCCAGCTCCCATCGCCCCGGGCGCACAGCCTCAACCCCGACG
C
