>Addgene plasmid #53053 | pSP64-hERG1a Y652A | addgene partial sequence | sequence record 86159 | hERG1a-F1 5'-ccttcgacctgctcatcttc-3'
AGACTGCGCGGCTGCTGCGGCTGGTGCGCGTGGCGCGGAAGCTGGATCGCTACTCAGAGTACGGCGCGGC
CGTGCTGTTCTTGCTCATGTGCACCTTTGCGCTCATCGCGCACTGGCTAGCCTGCATCTGGTACGCCATC
GGCAACATGGAGCAGCCACACATGGACTCACGCATCGGCTGGCTGCACAACCTGGGCGACCAGATAGGCA
AACCCTACAACAGCAGCGGCCTGGGCGGCCCCTCCATCAAGGACAAGTATGTGACGGCGCTCTACTTCAC
CTTCAGCAGCCTCACCAGTGTGGGCTTCGGCAACGTCTCTCCCAACACCAACTCAGAGAAGATCTTCTCC
ATCTGCGTCATGCTCATTGGCTCCCTCATGGCTGCTAGCATCTTCGGCAACGTGTCGGCCATCATCCAGC
GGCTGTACTCGGGCACAGCCCGCTACCACACACAGATGCTGCGGGTGCGGGAGTTCATCCGCTTCCACCA
GATCCCCAATCCCCTGCGCCAGCGCCTCGAGGAGTACTTCCAGCACGCCTGGTCCTACACCAACGGCATC
GACATGAACGCGGTGCTGAAGGGCTTCCCTGAGTGCCTGCAGGCTGACATCTGCCTGCACCTGAACCGCT
CACTGCTGCAGCACTGCAAACCCTTCCGAGGGGCCACCAAGGGCTGCCTTCGGGCCCTGGCCATGAAGTT
CAAGACCACACATGCACCGCCAGGGGACACACTGGTGCATGCTGGGGACCTGCTCACCGCCCTGTACTTC
ATCTCCCGGGGCTCCATCGAGATCCTGCGGGGCGACGTCGTCGTGGCCATCCTGGGGAAGAATGACATCT
TTGG
