>Addgene plasmid #53053 | pSP64-hERG1a Y652A | addgene partial sequence | sequence record 89484 | DSCP-F 5'-GAGCTCGCCCGGGGATC-3'
ACTGCCCGGGTCCGAGCCGTGTCTGTGCAGGGGCTGGGAGGTGAGGGCCCCCAGCTGGCCCGGTAGGGAG
AGGCGTCGTGTGGGGCCTTCTTGGGGAAGCTCTGGGGCCCCCGGGGGCAGCTCCTCACACGCCATGAACT
GGGAAACCTGAGAAAGCGAGTCCAAGGTGAGGGTGGGGAGGGGGCTGACGGGCAACAGCGGGGATGTGGA
AGTGGGGCCAGGCCCCGGGGTGGTCACAGCACTGTAGGCGGGCGGGACCAGCGTCATCTGCCTCTGTAGC
AGCTGCAGGACAGTGGCCATGTCTGCACTCAGCCGGGTCTCCAGCCTGTTGAGCTGGCGCTGGAGGGCAT
CCAGCCTGCTCTCCACGTCGCCCCGGGGCCGCCGACCCGGGCTGGAGAGGGGGATGTTGAGGAGGCTGGG
GGTGGGGGCGGGGCATCGAGGGAGCTCCTGGTACTGGCGGCCCCGACTGTCCCCCCAGAAGCTGAAAATG
TTGGACACTCCTGAGAAGGCGCCTGACAGGGGGTTGCAAGTGTCGCTGCTCTTCTCGCAGTCCTCCATCA
GGGGCTCCCCACCCGGCGGCTCTCCGGGGGGCCTGGGGCTGGAGAAGGGCACCAGGCGGAGGGGGCTGGA
GCTGCGGCCTGGGCCCTCATCCTCACTGCTCTCAGGGCTGGAGGGGCCACTGGACGGGCTCTCCC
